Addgene plasmid #42825: TAL3362
Depositing lab: Keith Joung. Depositing organization: Massachusetts General Hospital. Publication: Targeted gene disruption in somatic zebrafish cells using engineered TALENs. Sander JD, Cade L, Khayter C, Reyon D, Peterson RT, Joung JK, Yeh JR. Nat Biotechnol. 2011 Aug 5;29(8):697-8. doi: 10.1038/nbt.1934. PubMed 21822241.
Backbone
  Vector backbone: JDS70
  Backbone manufacturer: Addgene plasmid #32285
  Backbone size w/o insert (bp): 6447
  Vector type: Mammalian Expression ; T7
Growth in bacteria
  Bacterial resistance: Ampicillin, 100 μg/mL
  Growth temperature: 37°C
  Growth strain: XL1 Blue
  Copy number: High Copy
Gene/Insert
  Gene/Insert name: ZebrafishCommunity-snrnp35-left (alt name: snrnp35)
  Species: D. rerio (zebrafish)
  Insert size (bp): 1640
  Entrez Gene: snrnp35 (a.k.a. MGC112337, zgc:112337)
  Promoter: CMV
  Tag / fusion protein: 3X Flag (N terminal on backbone); WT FOKI (C terminal on backbone)
  Cloning method: Restriction Enzyme; 5′ cloning site N/A (destroyed during cloning); 3′ cloning site N/A (destroyed during cloning)
  Sequencing primers: 5′ CMV-F; 3′ BGH-rev
Terms and licenses: Academic/Nonprofit Terms; Industry Terms: Not Available to Industry
Depositor comments: Target binding site: TCCGGTGGCGAAGGTGTA It is strongly recommended that users perform a diagnostic digest to verify this plasmid prior to use. For example, a double digest of the plasmid with BamHI and KpnI should result in two bands at 2.3kb and 5.8kb.
How to cite: TAL3362 was a gift from Keith Joung (Addgene plasmid # 42825 ; http://n2t.net/addgene:42825 ; RRID:Addgene_42825)
