[The description below was written by a language model from this plasmid's Addgene catalogue record.]
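Description:
TAL3362 is a TALEN expression plasmid that encodes the left-hand monomer of a nuclease pair directed against the zebrafish (Danio rerio) gene snrnp35. It is built on the JDS70 backbone, a roughly 6.4 kb TALEN scaffold vector classed as a mammalian expression vector that also carries a T7 promoter. It is maintained in E. coli as a high-copy plasmid under ampicillin selection. The record does not include a feature table, so the origin of replication and other backbone elements are not itemised.

The insert of about 1.6 kb is an engineered array of TAL effector repeats designed to recognise a specific DNA half-site in snrnp35. It was cloned by restriction enzymes into the backbone in a way that destroyed both cloning sites. The backbone supplies the flanking coding regions, so the translated protein carries an N-terminal 3X FLAG epitope for detection and a C-terminal wild-type FokI nuclease domain. Expression in cultured cells is driven by the CMV promoter. The T7 designation indicates that the same open reading frame can be transcribed in vitro to make mRNA, which is the usual delivery route for zebrafish embryos.

Because FokI cleaves only as a dimer, this construct is meant to be used with a matching right-hand TALEN that binds the opposite half-site. The two nuclease domains then meet over the spacer and make a double-strand break. Error-prone repair of that break produces insertions and deletions that disrupt the gene, consistent with the plasmid's origin in work on targeted gene disruption in zebrafish. The insert name suggests it belongs to a set of TALENs made for the zebrafish community.
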