>Addgene plasmid #42825 | TAL3362 | depositor partial sequence | sequence record 57945 | TAL3362 sequence 2430 bps
TCTAGAGCTAGCACCATGGACTACAAAGACCATGACGGTGATTATAAAGATCATGACATCGATTACAAGG
ATGACGATGACAAGATGGCCCCCAAGAAGAAGAGGAAGGTGGGCATTCACCGCGGGGTACCTATGGTGGA
CTTGAGGACACTCGGTTATTCGCAACAGCAACAGGAGAAAATCAAGCCTAAGGTCAGGAGCACCGTCGCG
CAACACCACGAGGCGCTTGTGGGGCATGGCTTCACTCATGCGCATATTGTCGCGCTTTCACAGCACCCTG
CGGCGCTTGGGACGGTGGCTGTCAAATACCAAGATATGATTGCGGCCCTGCCCGAAGCCACGCACGAGGC
AATTGTAGGGGTCGGTAAACAGTGGTCGGGAGCGCGAGCACTTGAGGCGCTGCTGACTGTGGCGGGTGAG
CTTAGGGGGCCTCCGCTCCAGCTCGACACCGGGCAGCTGCTGAAGATCGCGAAGAGAGGGGGAGTAACAG
CGGTAGAGGCAGTGCACGCCTGGCGCAATGCGCTCACCGGGGCCCCCTTGAACCTGACCCCAGACCAGGT
AGTCGCAATCGCGTCACATGACGGGGGAAAGCAAGCCCTGGAAACCGTGCAAAGGTTGTTGCCGGTCCTT
TGTCAAGACCACGGCCTTACACCGGAGCAAGTCGTGGCCATTGCATCCCACGACGGTGGCAAACAGGCTC
TTGAGACGGTTCAGAGACTTCTCCCAGTTCTCTGTCAAGCCCACGGGCTGACTCCCGATCAAGTTGTAGC
GATTGCGAATAACAATGGAGGGAAACAAGCATTGGAGACTGTCCAACGGCTCCTTCCCGTGTTGTGTCAA
GCCCACGGTTTGACGCCTGCACAAGTGGTCGCCATCGCCAACAACAACGGCGGTAAGCAGGCGCTGGAAA
CAGTACAGCGCCTGCTGCCTGTACTGTGCCAGGATCATGGACTGACCCCAGACCAGGTAGTCGCAATCGC
GTCAAACGGAGGGGGAAAGCAAGCCCTGGAAACCGTGCAAAGGTTGTTGCCGGTCCTTTGTCAAGACCAC
GGCCTTACACCGGAGCAAGTCGTGGCCATTGCAAATAATAACGGTGGCAAACAGGCTCTTGAGACGGTTC
AGAGACTTCTCCCAGTTCTCTGTCAAGCCCACGGGCTGACTCCCGATCAAGTTGTAGCGATTGCGAATAA
CAATGGAGGGAAACAAGCATTGGAGACTGTCCAACGGCTCCTTCCCGTGTTGTGTCAAGCCCACGGTTTG
ACGCCTGCACAAGTGGTCGCCATCGCCAGCCATGATGGCGGTAAGCAGGCGCTGGAAACAGTACAGCGCC
TGCTGCCTGTACTGTGCCAGGATCATGGACTGACCCCAGACCAGGTAGTCGCAATCGCGAACAATAATGG
GGGAAAGCAAGCCCTGGAAACCGTGCAAAGGTTGTTGCCGGTCCTTTGTCAAGACCACGGCCTTACACCG
GAGCAAGTCGTGGCCATTGCAAGCAACATCGGTGGCAAACAGGCTCTTGAGACGGTTCAGAGACTTCTCC
CAGTTCTCTGTCAAGCCCACGGGCTGACTCCCGATCAAGTTGTAGCGATTGCGTCGAACATTGGAGGGAA
ACAAGCATTGGAGACTGTCCAACGGCTCCTTCCCGTGTTGTGTCAAGCCCACGGTTTGACGCCTGCACAA
GTGGTCGCCATCGCCAACAACAACGGCGGTAAGCAGGCGCTGGAAACAGTACAGCGCCTGCTGCCTGTAC
TGTGCCAGGATCATGGACTGACCCCAGACCAGGTAGTCGCAATCGCGAACAATAATGGGGGAAAGCAAGC
CCTGGAAACCGTGCAAAGGTTGTTGCCGGTCCTTTGTCAAGACCACGGCCTTACACCGGAGCAAGTCGTG
GCCATTGCAAGCAATGGGGGTGGCAAACAGGCTCTTGAGACGGTTCAGAGACTTCTCCCAGTTCTCTGTC
AAGCCCACGGGCTGACTCCCGATCAAGTTGTAGCGATTGCGAATAACAATGGAGGGAAACAAGCATTGGA
GACTGTCCAACGGCTCCTTCCCGTGTTGTGTCAAGCCCACGGTTTGACGCCTGCACAAGTGGTCGCCATC
GCCTCGAATGGCGGCGGTAAGCAGGCGCTGGAAACAGTACAGCGCCTGCTGCCTGTACTGTGCCAGGATC
ATGGACTGACACCCGAACAGGTGGTCGCCATTGCTTCTAACATCGGAGGACGGCCAGCCTTGGAGTCCAT
CGTAGCCCAATTGTCCAGGCCCGATCCCGCGTTGGCTGCGTTAACGAATGACCATCTGGTGGCGTTGGCA
TGTCTTGGTGGACGACCCGCGCTCGATGCAGTCAAAAAGGGTCTGCCTCATGCTCCCGCATTGATCAAAA
GAACCAACCGGCGGATTCCCGAGAGAACTTCCCATCGAGTCGCGGGATCC
