>Addgene plasmid #42825 | TAL3362 | addgene partial sequence | sequence record 60809 | JDS-TALEN-F 5'-TAGGGGTCGGTAAACAGTGG-3'
TGTGGCGGGTGAGCTTAGGGGGCCTCCGCTCCAGCTCGACACCGGGCAGCTGCTGAAGATCGCGAAGAGA
GGGGGAGTAACAGCGGTAGAGGCAGTGCACGCCTGGCGCAATGCGCTCACCGGGGCCCCCTTGAACCTGA
CCCCAGACCAGGTAGTCGCAATCGCGTCACATGACGGGGGAAAGCAAGCCCTGGAAACCGTGCAAAGGTT
GTTGCCGGTCCTTTGTCAAGACCACGGCCTTACACCGGAGCAAGTCGTGGCCATTGCATCCCACGACGGT
GGCAAACAGGCTCTTGAGACGGTTCAGAGACTTCTCCCAGTTCTCTGTCAAGCCCACGGGCTGACTCCCG
ATCAAGTTGTAGCGATTGCGAATAACAATGGAGGGAAACAAGCATTGGAGACTGTCCAACGGCTCCTTCC
CGTGTTGTGTCAAGCCCACGGTTTGACGCCTGCACAAGTGGTCGCCATCGCCAACAACAACGGCGGTAAG
CAGGCGCTGGAAACAGTACAGCGCCTGCTGCCTGTACTGTGCCAGGATCATGGACTGACCCCAGACCAGG
TAGTCGCAATCGCGTCAAACGGAGGGGGAAAGCAAGCCCTGGAAACCGTGCAAAGGTTGTTGCCGGTCCT
TTGTCAAGACCACGGCCTTACACCGGAGCAAGTCGTGGCCATTGCAAATAATAACGGTGGCAAACAGGCT
CTTGAGACGGTTCAGAGACTTCTCCCAGTTCTCTGTCAAGCCCACGGGCTGACTCCCGATCAAGTTGTAG
CGATTGCGAATAACAATGGAGGGAAACAAGCATTGGAGACTGTCCAACGGCTCCTTCCCGTGTTGTGTCA
AGCCCACGGTTTGACGCCTGCACAAGTGGTCGCCATCGCCAGCCATGATGGCGGTAAGCAGGCGCTGGAA
ACAGTACAGCGCCTGCTGCCTGTA
